>Addgene plasmid #26014 | pMLLKA-J72023 | depositor full sequence | sequence record 12202 | Author sequence
GATCTGAAAAGGAACCCACGCCAAGTCCAGGACACGCCATGAAAGAAACCGCTGCTGCTAAATTCGAACG
TCAGCACATGGATTCCGGATCCTAACTCGCTCCTCAGGCTTCCTCGCTCACTGACTCGCTGCGCTCGGTC
GTTCGGCTGCGGCGAGCGGTATCAGCTCACTCAAAGGCGGTAATCAATTCGACCCAGCTTTCTTGTACAA
AGTGGTTGATCGGATCTCTTAGACGTCAGGTGGCACTTTTCGGGGAAATGTGCGCGGAACCCCTATTTGT
TTATTTTTCTAAATACATTCAAATATGTATCCGCTCATGAGACAATAACCCTGATAAATGCTTCAATAAT
ATTGAAAAAGGAAGAGTATGAGTATTCAACATTTCCGTGTCGCCCTTATTCCCTTTTTTGCGGCATTTTG
CCTTCCTGTTTTTGCTCACCCAGAAACGCTGGTGAAAGTAAAAGATGCAGAGGATCAGTTGGGTGCACGA
GTGGGTTACATCGAACTGGATCTCAACAGCGGTAAGATCCTTGAGAGTTTTCGCCCCGAAGAACGTTTTC
CAATGATGAGCACTTTTAAAGTTCTGCTATGTGGCGCGGTATTATCCCGTATTGACGCCGGGCAAGAGCA
ACTCGGTCGCCGCATACACTATTCTCAGAATGACTTGGTTGAGTACTCACCAGTCACAGAAAAGCATCTT
ACGGATGGCATGACAGTAAGAGAATTATGCAGTGCTGCCATAACCATGAGTGATAACACTGCGGCCAACT
TACTTCTGACAACGATCGGAGGACCGAAGGAGCTAACCGCTTTTTTGCACAACATGGGGGATCATGTAAC
TCGCCTTGATCGTTGGGAACCGGAGCTGAATGAAGCCATACCAAACGACGAGCGTGACACCACGATGCCT
GTAGCAATGGCAACAACGTTGCGCAAACTATTAACTGGCGAACTACTTACTCTAGCTTCCCGGCAACAAT
TAATAGACTGGATGGAGGCGGATAAAGTTGCAGGACCACTTCTGCGCTCGGCCCTTCCGGCTGGCTGGTT
TATTGCTGATAAATCTGGAGCCGGTGAGCGTGGGTCTCGCGGTATCATTGCAGCACTGGGGCCAGATGGT
AAGCCCTCCCGTATCGTAGTTATCTACACGACGGGGAGTCAGGCAACTATGGATGAACGAAATAGACAGA
TCGCTGAGATAGGTGCCTCACTGATTAAGCATTGGTAACTGTCAGACCAAGTTTACTCATATATACTTTA
GATTGATTTAAAACTTCATTTTTAATTTAAAAGGATCTAGGTGAAGATCCTTTTTGATAATCGGATCTCT
GAAGACTCTCGAGCTGCAGGACTCACAGCTCCTCGGATCTGCTGATCCTTCAACTCAGCAAAAGTTCGAT
TTATTCAACAAAGCCACGTTGTGTCTCAAAATCTCTGATGTTACATTGCACAAGATAAAAATATATCATC
ATGAACAATAAAACTGTCTGCTTACATAAACAGTAATACAAGGGGTGTTATGAGCCATATTCAACGGGAA
ACGTCTTGCTCCAGGCCGCGATTAAATTCCAACATGGATGCTGATTTATATGGGTATAAATGGGCTCGCG
ATAATGTCGGGCAATCAGGTGCGACAATCTATCGATTGTATGGGAAGCCCGATGCGCCAGAGTTGTTTCT
GAAACATGGCAAAGGTAGCGTTGCCAATGATGTTACAGATGAGATGGTCAGACTAAACTGGCTGACGGAA
TTTATGCCTCTTCCGACCATCAAGCATTTTATCCGTACTCCTGATGATGCATGGTTACTCACCACTGCGA
TCCCCGGGAAAACAGCATTCCAGGTATTAGAAGAATATCCTGATTCAGGTGAAAATATTGTTGATGCGCT
GGCAGTGTTCCTGCGCCGGTTGCATTCGATTCCTGTTTGTAATTGTCCTTTTAACAGCGATCGCGTATTT
CGTCTCGCTCAGGCGCAATCACGAATGAATAACGGTTTGGTTGATGCGAGTGATTTTGATGACGAGCGTA
ATGGCTGGCCTGTTGAACAAGTCTGGAAAGAAATGCATAAGCTTTTGCCATTCTCACCGGATTCAGTCGT
CACTCATGGTGATTTCTCACTTGATAACCTTATTTTTGACGAGGGGAAATTAATAGGTTGTATTGATGTT
GGACGAGTCGGAATCGCAGACCGATACCAGGATCTTGCCATCCTATGGAACTGCCTCGGTGAGTTTTCTC
CTTCATTACAGAAACGGCTTTTTCAAAAATATGGTATTGATAATCCTGATATGAATAAATTGCAGTTTCA
TTTGATGCTCGATGAGTTTTTCTAATCAGAATTGGTTAATTGGTTGTAACACTGGCAGAGCATTACGCTG
ACTTGACGGGAGGATCTAGCAGTTCAACCTGTTGATAGTACGTACTAAGCTCTCATGTTTCACGTACTAA
GCTCTCATGTTTAACGTACTAAGCTCTCATGTTTAACGAACTAAACCCTCATGGCTAACGTACTAAGCTC
TCATGGCTAACGTACTAAGCTCTCATGTTTCACGTACTAAGCTCTCATGTTTGAACAATAAAATTAATAT
AAATCAGCAACTTAAATAGCCTCTAAGGTTTTAAGTTTTATAAGAAAAAAAAGAATATATAAGGCTTTTA
AAGCTTTTAAGGTTTAACGGTTGTGGACAACAAGCCAGGGATGTAACGCACTGAGAAGCCCTTAGAGCCT
CTCAAAGCAATTTTGAGTGACACAGGAACACTTAACGGCTGACATGGGAATTAGCCATGGGCCCGTGCGA
ATCACGGATCTCCCGATCAAGAATTGCCATTATCAACAAGTTTGTACAAAAAAGCAGGCTCCGAATTGGT
ATCACGAGGCAGAATTTCAGATAAAAAAAATCCTTAGCTTTCGCTAAGGATCTGAAGTGGAATTCATGA
Features (pLannotate 1.2.2; 8 found; start..end, strand, type, name):
     42..82      +  CDS            S-Tag (fragment): affinity and epitope tag derived from pancreatic ribonuclease A
    192..216     -  protein_bind   attB2: mutant version of attB; recombination site for the Gateway® BP reaction BP Clonase™
    263..367     +  promoter       AmpR promoter: bla
    368..1228    +  CDS            AmpR: β-lactamase; bla; confers resistance to ampicillin, carbenicillin, and related antibiotics
   1520..2335    +  CDS            KanR: aminoglycoside phosphotransferase; aph(3')-Ia; confers resistance to kanamycin in bacteria or G418 (Geneticin®) in eukaryotes
   2418..2774    +  rep_origin     R6K γ ori: γ replication origin from E. coli plasmid R6K; requires the R6K initiator protein pi for replication
   2836..2860    +  protein_bind   attB1: mutant version of attB; recombination site for the Gateway® BP reaction BP Clonase™
   2884..2921    -  terminator     bacterial terminator (fragment): putative bacterial transcription terminator
