[The description below was written by a language model from this plasmid's Addgene catalogue record and pLannotate feature annotations shown in this document.]
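Description:
pMLLKA-J72023 is a small bacterial synthetic-biology part plasmid built on the pMLL-KA backbone, a vector designed for "2ab" assembly. The annotated depositor sequence is about 2.9 kb. It replicates from the R6K γ origin, which functions only when the R6K initiator protein pi is supplied in trans, so the plasmid must be maintained in a pir+ E. coli host and will not persist in ordinary cloning strains. It is recorded as low copy. The backbone carries two resistance genes in tandem: β-lactamase (AmpR) driven by its own bla promoter, and the aph(3')-Ia aminoglycoside phosphotransferase (KanR). The depositor specifies that both ampicillin and kanamycin are used for selection. The "KA" in the vector name presumably refers to this marker pair, although the record does not explain how the markers are used in the assembly scheme.

The insert is an 87 bp basic part, J72023 (also called Bmll34), described as an N-terminal S-tag with a ribosome binding site. The S-tag is a short affinity and epitope tag derived from pancreatic ribonuclease A. Here it is paired with an upstream RBS so that it can be joined in front of a coding sequence to provide translation initiation and an N-terminal tag. The part is flanked by BglII (5′) and BamHI (3′) sites, both retained. These enzymes produce compatible cohesive ends, which allows parts to be joined iteratively. No promoter for the part is annotated, so it acts as a composable element rather than an expression cassette. The feature table also detects attB1 and attB2 Gateway-type recombination sites flanking the part region and a fragment of a putative bacterial terminator near it. The record does not state what role these elements play.
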