Addgene plasmid #26014: pMLLKA-J72023
Depositing lab: Christopher Anderson. Depositing organization: University of California, Berkeley.
Backbone
  Vector backbone: pMLL-KA
  Backbone size w/o insert (bp): 2646
  Vector type: Synthetic Biology ; 2ab assembly vector
Growth in bacteria
  Bacterial resistance: Ampicillin and Kanamycin, 100 & 50 μg/mL
  Growth temperature: 37°C
  Growth strain: Other
  Growth instructions: Provided in a pir+ strain. Grow at 37C
  Copy number: Low Copy
Gene/Insert
  Gene/Insert name: N terminal S tag with RBS (alt names: Bmll34; J72023)
  Insert size (bp): 87
  Cloning method: Restriction Enzyme; 5′ cloning site BglII (not destroyed); 3′ cloning site BamHI (not destroyed)
  Sequencing primers: 5′ gtatcacgaggcagaatttcag
Terms and licenses: Academic/Nonprofit Terms; Industry Terms: Not Available to Industry
Depositor comments: Note that this plasmid needs to be grown in both Kanamycin and Ampicillin
How to cite: pMLLKA-J72023 was a gift from Christopher Anderson (Addgene plasmid # 26014 ; http://n2t.net/addgene:26014 ; RRID:Addgene_26014)
