>Addgene plasmid #26014 | pMLLKA-J72023 | addgene partial sequence | sequence record 32283 | 26014 with Kan-R (5' ATCGCGAGCCCATTTATACC 3')
GACGTTTCCCGTTGAATATGGCTCATAACACCCCTTGTATTACTGTTTATGTAAGCAGACAGTTTTATTG
TTCATGATGATATATTTTTATCTTGTGCAATGTAACATCAGAGATTTTGAGACACAACGTGGCTTTGTTG
AATAAATCGAACTTTTGCTGAGTTGAAGGATCAGCAGATCCGAGGAGCTGTGAGTCCTGCAGCTCGAGAG
TCTTCAGAGATCCGATTATCAAAAAGGATCTTCACCTAGATCCTTTTAAATTAAAAATGAAGTTTTAAAT
CAATCTAAAGTATATATGAGTAAACTTGGTCTGACAGTTACCAATGCTTAATCAGTGAGGCACCTATCTC
AGCGATCTGTCTATTTCGTTCATCCATAGTTGCCTGACTCCCCGTCGTGTAGATAACTACGATACGGGAG
GGCTTACCATCTGGCCCCAGTGCTGCAATGATACCGCGAGACCCACGCTCACCGGCTCCAGATTTATCAG
CAATAAACCAGCCAGCCGGAAGGGCCGAGCGCAGAAGTGGTCCTGCAACTTTATCCGCCTCCATCCAGTC
TATTAATTGTTGCCGGGAAGCTAGAGTAAGTAGTTCGCCAGTTAATAGTTTGCGCAACGTTGTTGCCATT
GCTACAGGCATCGTGGTGTCACGCTCGTCGTTTGGTATGGCTTCATTCAGCTCCGGTTCCCAACGATCAA
GGCGAGTTACATGATCCCCCATGTTGTGCAAAAAAGCGGTTAGCTCCTTCGGTCCTCCGATCGTTGTCAG
AAGTAAGTTGGCCGCAGTGTTATCACTCATGGTTATGGCAGCACTGCATAATTCTCTTACTGTCATGCCA
TCCGTAAGATGCTTTT
